Addgene plasmid #167269: pET51b-His-TEV-SNAP-tag
Purpose: Overexpression of SNAP-tag in E. coli
Depositing lab: Kai Johnsson. Depositing organization: Max Planck Institute for Medical Research. Publication: Kinetic and Structural Characterization of the Self-Labeling Protein Tags HaloTag7, SNAP-tag, and CLIP-tag. Wilhelm J, Kuhn S, Tarnawski M, Gotthard G, Tunnermann J, Tanzer T, Karpenko J, Mertes N, Xue L, Uhrig U, Reinstein J, Hiblot J, Johnsson K. Biochemistry. 2021 Aug 24;60(33):2560-2575. doi: 10.1021/acs.biochem.1c00258. Epub 2021 Aug 2. PubMed 34339177.
Backbone
  Vector backbone: pET51b(+)
  Backbone manufacturer: Novagen
  Vector type: Bacterial Expression
Growth in bacteria
  Bacterial resistance: Ampicillin, 100 μg/mL
  Growth temperature: 37°C
  Growth strain: DH5alpha
  Copy number: Low Copy
Gene/Insert
  Gene/Insert name: SNAP-tag
  Species: Synthetic
  Insert size (bp): 603
  Promoter: T7
  Tag / fusion protein: His x10 (N terminal on insert)
  Cloning method: Gibson Cloning
Terms and licenses: Academic/Nonprofit Terms; Industry Terms: Not Available to Industry
Depositor comments: Please visit https://www.biorxiv.org/content/10.1101/2021.04.13.439540v1 for bioRxiv preprint.
How to cite: pET51b-His-TEV-SNAP-tag was a gift from Kai Johnsson (Addgene plasmid # 167269 ; http://n2t.net/addgene:167269 ; RRID:Addgene_167269)
