[The description below was written by a language model from this plasmid's Addgene catalogue record and pLannotate feature annotations shown in this document.]
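Description:
pET51b-His-TEV-SNAP-tag is a bacterial expression plasmid of about 5.7 kb, built on the Novagen pET51b(+) backbone for overproduction of SNAP-tag in E. coli. It replicates from a pBR322-type ColE1 origin accompanied by the bom region and the rop gene, which holds copy number low, consistent with the catalogue entry. Selection is by ampicillin through the β-lactamase gene and its own promoter. An f1 phage origin is also present, along with short remnants of the tetracycline resistance gene inherited from pBR322 that are not functional markers.

The expression cassette follows the standard pET arrangement. A T7 promoter is followed immediately by a lac operator and the efficient T7 gene 10 ribosome binding site, and the unit ends at a T7 terminator. The plasmid-borne lacI gene supplies repressor, so transcription stays off until induction with IPTG in a host that provides T7 RNA polymerase. The open reading frame encodes an N-terminal 10x His tag for metal-affinity purification. This tag is listed in the catalogue but not annotated separately in the feature table. It is followed by a TEV protease cleavage site that allows the tag to be removed, and then by the synthetic SNAP-tag coding sequence. The annotation software identifies this sequence as a fragment of human MGMT, which fits SNAP-tag's origin as an engineered O6-alkylguanine-DNA alkyltransferase that reacts covalently and irreversibly with benzylguanine-derived substrates. A short hit labelled as a solubility tag just upstream of the terminator is probably an annotation artefact of residual vector sequence.

The construct is intended for producing purified recombinant SNAP-tag, and the associated work concerns kinetic and structural characterisation of self-labelling protein tags.
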