Features (pLannotate 1.2.2; 19 found; start..end, strand, type, name):
     12..467     +  rep_origin     f1 ori (sequence partly withheld): f1 bacteriophage origin of replication; arrow indicates direction of (+) strand synthesis
    582..1442    -  CDS            AmpR: β-lactamase; bla; confers resistance to ampicillin, carbenicillin, and related antibiotics
   1443..1535    -  promoter       AmpR promoter: bla
   1616..2204    +  rep_origin     ori: high-copy-number ColE1/pMB1/pBR322/pUC origin of replication
   2390..2529    -  misc_feature   bom: basis of mobility region from pBR322
   2631..2822    -  CDS            rop: Rop protein, which maintains plasmids at low copy number; rop
   2839..3219    +  CDS            YPB1_ECOLX: Protein predicted: Swiss-Prot protein existence level 4. From Escherichia coli.
   3281..3345    -  CDS            TcR (fragment): tetracycline efflux protein; tet; confers resistance to tetracycline
   3360..3381    -  protein_bind   CAP binding site: CAP binding activates transcription in the presence of cAMP. E. coli catabolite activator protein
   3394..4476    -  CDS            lacI: lac repressor; lacI; The lac repressor binds to the lac operator to inhibit transcription in E. coli. This inhibition can be relieved by adding lactose or isopropyl-β-D-thiogalactopyranoside (IPTG).
   4477..4554    -  promoter       lacI promoter: lacI
   4562..4841    -  CDS            TcR (fragment): tetracycline efflux protein; tet; confers resistance to tetracycline
   4867..4885    +  promoter       T7 promoter: promoter for bacteriophage T7 RNA polymerase
   4886..4910    +  protein_bind   lac operator: The lac repressor binds to the lac operator to inhibit transcription in E. coli. This inhibition can be relieved by adding lactose or isopropyl-β-D-thiogalactopyranoside (IPTG). lac repressor encoded by lacI
   4925..4947    +  RBS            RBS: efficient ribosome binding site from bacteriophage T7 gene 10 (Olins and Rangwala, 1989)
   4987..5007    +  CDS            TEV site: tobacco etch virus (TEV) protease recognition and cleavage site
   5008..5553    +  CDS            MGMT (fragment): MGMT_HUMAN - Experimental evidence at protein level: Swiss-Prot protein existence level 1. Involved in the cellular defense against the biological effects of O6-methylguanine (O6-MeG) and O4-methylthymine (O4-MeT) in DNA. Repairs the methylated nucleobase in DNA by stoichiometrically transferring the methyl group to a cysteine residue in the enzyme. This is a suicide reaction: the enzyme is irreversibly inactivated. From Homo sapiens (Human).
   5565..5582    +  CDS            SET1 (fragment): solubility-enhancement tag derived from T7 phage gene 10B
   5590..5637    +  terminator     T7 terminator: transcription terminator for bacteriophage T7 RNA polymerase
>Addgene plasmid #167269 | pET51b-His-TEV-SNAP-tag | addgene full sequence | sequence record 330272 | Addgene NGS Result
TGGCGAATGGG
[124 nt withheld, positions 12-135]
C
[91 nt withheld, positions 137-227]
A
[49 nt withheld, positions 229-277]
CCTTTGACGTTGGAGTCCACGTTCTTT
[37 nt withheld, positions 305-341]
ACCCTATCTCGGTCTATTCTTTTGATTTATAAGGGATTTTGCCGATTTCGGCCTATTGGTTAAAAAATGA
GCTGATTTAACAAAAATTTAACGCGAATTTTAACAAAATATTAACGTTTACAATTTCTGGCGGCACGATG
GCATGAGATTATCAAAAAGGATCTTCACCTAGATCCTTTTAAATTAAAAATGAAGTTTTAAATCAATCTA
AAGTATATATGAGTAAACTTGGTCTGACAGTTACCAATGCTTAATCAGTGAGGCACCTATCTCAGCGATC
TGTCTATTTCGTTCATCCATAGTTGCCTGACTCCCCGTCGTGTAGATAACTACGATACGGGAGGGCTTAC
CATCTGGCCCCAGTGCTGCAATGATACCGCGAGACCCACGCTCACCGGCTCCAGATTTATCAGCAATAAA
CCAGCCAGCCGGAAGGGCCGAGCGCAGAAGTGGTCCTGCAACTTTATCCGCCTCCATCCAGTCTATTAAT
TGTTGCCGGGAAGCTAGAGTAAGTAGTTCGCCAGTTAATAGTTTGCGCAACGTTGTTGCCATTGCTACAG
GCATCGTGGTGTCACGCTCGTCGTTTGGTATGGCTTCATTCAGCTCCGGTTCCCAACGATCAAGGCGAGT
TACATGATCCCCCATGTTGTGCAAAAAAGCGGTTAGCTCCTTCGGTCCTCCGATCGTTGTCAGAAGTAAG
TTGGCCGCAGTGTTATCACTCATGGTTATGGCAGCACTGCATAATTCTCTTACTGTCATGCCATCCGTAA
GATGCTTTTCTGTGACTGGTGAGTACTCAACCAAGTCATTCTGAGAATAGTGTATGCGGCGACCGAGTTG
CTCTTGCCCGGCGTCAATACGGGATAATACCGCGCCACATAGCAGAACTTTAAAAGTGCTCATCATTGGA
AAACGTTCTTCGGGGCGAAAACTCTCAAGGATCTTACCGCTGTTGAGATCCAGTTCGATGTAACCCACTC
GTGCACCCAACTGATCTTCAGCATCTTTTACTTTCACCAGCGTTTCTGGGTGAGCAAAAACAGGAAGGCA
AAATGCCGCAAAAAAGGGAATAAGGGCGACACGGAAATGTTGAATACTCATACTCTTCCTTTTTCAATCA
TGATTGAAGCATTTATCAGGGTTATTGTCTCATGAGCGGATACATATTTGAATGTATTTAGAAAAATAAA
CAAATAGGTCATGACCAAAATCCCTTAACGTGAGTTTTCGTTCCACTGAGCGTCAGACCCCGTAGAAAAG
ATCAAAGGATCTTCTTGAGATCCTTTTTTTCTGCGCGTAATCTGCTGCTTGCAAACAAAAAAACCACCGC
TACCAGCGGTGGTTTGTTTGCCGGATCAAGAGCTACCAACTCTTTTTCCGAAGGTAACTGGCTTCAGCAG
AGCGCAGATACCAAATACTGTCCTTCTAGTGTAGCCGTAGTTAGGCCACCACTTCAAGAACTCTGTAGCA
CCGCCTACATACCTCGCTCTGCTAATCCTGTTACCAGTGGCTGCTGCCAGTGGCGATAAGTCGTGTCTTA
CCGGGTTGGACTCAAGACGATAGTTACCGGATAAGGCGCAGCGGTCGGGCTGAACGGGGGGTTCGTGCAC
ACAGCCCAGCTTGGAGCGAACGACCTACACCGAACTGAGATACCTACAGCGTGAGCTATGAGAAAGCGCC
ACGCTTCCCGAAGGGAGAAAGGCGGACAGGTATCCGGTAAGCGGCAGGGTCGGAACAGGAGAGCGCACGA
GGGAGCTTCCAGGGGGAAACGCCTGGTATCTTTATAGTCCTGTCGGGTTTCGCCACCTCTGACTTGAGCG
TCGATTTTTGTGATGCTCGTCAGGGGGGCGGAGCCTATGGAAAAACGCCAGCAACGCGGCCTTTTTACGG
TTCCTGGCCTTTTGCTGGCCTTTTGCTCACATGTTCTTTCCTGCGTTATCCCCTGATTCTGTGGATAACC
GTATTACCGCCTTTGAGTGAGCTGATACCGCTCGCCGCAGCCGAACGACCGAGCGCAGCGAGTCAGTGAG
CGAGGAAGCGGAAGAGCGCCTGATGCGGTATTTTCTCCTTACGCATCTGTGCGGTATTTCACACCGCAAT
GGTGCACTCTCAGTACAATCTGCTCTGATGCCGCATAGTTAAGCCAGTATACACTCCGCTATCGCTACGT
GACTGGGTCATGGCTGCGCCCCGACACCCGCCAACACCCGCTGACGCGCCCTGACGGGCTTGTCTGCTCC
CGGCATCCGCTTACAGACAAGCTGTGACCGTCTCCGGGAGCTGCATGTGTCAGAGGTTTTCACCGTCATC
ACCGAAACGCGCGAGGCAGCTGCGGTAAAGCTCATCAGCGTGGTCGTGAAGCGATTCACAGATGTCTGCC
TGTTCATCCGCGTCCAGCTCGTTGAGTTTCTCCAGAAGCGTTAATGTCTGGCTTCTGATAAAGCGGGCCA
TGTTAAGGGCGGTTTTTTCCTGTTTGGTCACTGATGCCTCCGTGTAAGGGGGATTTCTGTTCATGGGGGT
AATGATACCGATGAAACGAGAGAGGATGCTCACGATACGGGTTACTGATGATGAACATGCCCGGTTACTG
GAACGTTGTGAGGGTAAACAACTGGCGGTATGGATGCGGCGGGACCAGAGAAAAATCACTCAGGGTCAAT
GCCAGCGCTTCGTTAATACAGATGTAGGTGTTCCACAGGGTAGCCAGCAGCATCCTGCGATGCAGATCCG
GAACATAATGGTGCAGGGCGCTGACTTCCGCGTTTCCAGACTTTACGAAACACGGAAACCGAAGACCATT
CATGTTGTTGCTCAGGTCGCAGACGTTTTGCAGCAGCAGTCGCTTCACGTTCGCTCGCGTATCGGTGATT
CATTCTGCTAACCAGTAAGGCAACCCCGCCAGCCTAGCCGGGTCCTCAACGACAGGAGCACGATCATGCT
AGTCATGCCCCGCGCCCACCGGAAGGAGCTGACTGGGTTGAAGGCTCTCAAGGGCATCGGTCGAGATCCC
GGTGCCTAATGAGTGAGCTAACTTACATTAATTGCGTTGCGCTCACTGCCCGCTTTCCAGTCGGGAAACC
TGTCGTGCCAGCTGCATTAATGAATCGGCCAACGCGCGGGGAGAGGCGGTTTGCGTATTGGGCGCCAGGG
TGGTTTTTCTTTTCACCAGTGAGACGGGCAACAGCTGATTGCCCTTCACCGCCTGGCCCTGAGAGAGTTG
CAGCAAGCGGTCCACGCTGGTTTGCCCCAGCAGGCGAAAATCCTGTTTGATGGTGGTTAACGGCGGGATA
TAACATGAGCTGTCTTCGGTATCGTCGTATCCCACTACCGAGATGTCCGCACCAACGCGCAGCCCGGACT
CGGTAATGGCGCGCATTGCGCCCAGCGCCATCTGATCGTTGGCAACCAGCATCGCAGTGGGAACGATGCC
CTCATTCAGCATTTGCATGGTTTGTTGAAAACCGGACATGGCACTCCAGTCGCCTTCCCGTTCCGCTATC
GGCTGAATTTGATTGCGAGTGAGATATTTATGCCAGCCAGCCAGACGCAGACGCGCCGAGACAGAACTTA
ATGGGCCCGCTAACAGCGCGATTTGCTGGTGACCCAATGCGACCAGATGCTCCACGCCCAGTCGCGTACC
GTCTTCATGGGAGAAAATAATACTGTTGATGGGTGTCTGGTCAGAGACATCAAGAAATAACGCCGGAACA
TTAGTGCAGGCAGCTTCCACAGCAATGGCATCCTGGTCATCCAGCGGATAGTTAATGATCAGCCCACTGA
CGCGTTGCGCGAGAAGATTGTGCACCGCCGCTTTACAGGCTTCGACGCCGCTTCGTTCTACCATCGACAC
CACCACGCTGGCACCCAGTTGATCGGCGCGAGATTTAATCGCCGCGACAATTTGCGACGGCGCGTGCAGG
GCCAGACTGGAGGTGGCAACGCCAATCAGCAACGACTGTTTGCCCGCCAGTTGTTGTGCCACGCGGTTGG
GAATGTAATTCAGCTCCGCCATCGCCGCTTCCACTTTTTCCCGCGTTTTCGCAGAAACGTGGCTGGCCTG
GTTCACCACGCGGGAAACGGTCTGATAAGAGACACCGGCATACTCTGCGACATCGTATAACGTTACTGGT
TTCACATTCACCACCCTGAATTGACTCTCTTCCGGGCGCTATCATGCCATACCGCGAAAGGTTTTGCGCC
ATTCGATGGTGTCCGGGATCTCGACGCTCTCCCTTATGCGACTCCTGCATTAGGAAGCAGCCCAGTAGTA
GGTTGAGGCCGTTGAGCACCGCCGCCGCAAGGAATGGTGCATGCAAGGAGATGGCGCCCAACAGTCCCCC
GGCCACGGGGCCTGCCACCATACCCACGCCGAAACAAGCGCTCATGAGCCCGAAGTGGCGAGCCCGATCT
TCCCCATCGGTGATGTCGGCGATATAGGCGCCAGCAACCGCACCTGTGGCGCCGGTGATGCCGGCCACGA
TGCGTCCGGCGTAGAGGATCGAGATCGATCTCGATCCCGCGAAATTAATACGACTCACTATAGGGGAATT
GTGAGCGGATAACAATTCCCCTCTAGAAATAATTTTGTTTAACTTTAAGAAGGAGATATACCATGCATCA
CCACCATCATCACCATCACCACCACGAAAACCTGTATTTTCAGGGCATGGATAAAGACTGCGAAATGAAA
CGCACTACCCTGGACAGCCCGCTGGGTAAACTGGAACTGAGCGGTTGCGAGCAGGGCCTGCACGAAATCA
TTTTCCTGGGCAAAGGTACGAGCGCTGCGGATGCGGTCGAAGTACCGGCTCCGGCTGCGGTTCTGGGTGG
CCCGGAGCCGCTGATGCAGGCTACCGCATGGCTGAACGCATATTTTCACCAGCCAGAGGCGATTGAAGAG
TTCCCTGTACCGGCCCTGCATCACCCGGTATTTCAGCAGGAATCCTTTACCCGTCAGGTACTGTGGAAAC
TGCTGAAAGTAGTGAAATTCGGCGAGGTGATCTCCTATTCCCATCTGGCGGCGCTGGCTGGCAACCCAGC
GGCAACTGCGGCGGTGAAAACCGCTCTGTCTGGTAATCCGGTGCCAATTCTGATCCCGTGCCACCGTGTG
GTTCAGGGCGACCTGGACGTAGGTGGCTACGAAGGCGGCCTGGCTGTGAAAGAATGGCTGCTGGCGCACG
AAGGTCACCGTCTGGGTAAACCAGGCCTGGGCTAATTAACCTAGGCTGCTGCCACCGCTGAGCAATAACT
AGCATAACCCCTTGGGGCCTCTAAACGGGTCTTGAGGGGTTTTTTGCTGAAAGGAGGAACTATATCCGGA
T
